>Addgene plasmid #146229 | pAc5.1B-lambdaN-HA-DmGW182-delRBD_E | depositor full sequence | sequence record 288674 | Full Sequence
CTTCAAGGAATTAATTCTATATTCTAAAAACACAAATGATACTTCTAAAAAAAATCATGAATGGCATCAA
CTCTGAATCAAATCTTTGCAGATGCACCTACTTCTCATTTCCACTGTCACATCATTTTTCCAGATCTCGC
TGCCTGTTATGTGGCCCACAAACCAAGACACGTTTTATGGCCATTAAAGCTGGCTGATCGTCGCCAAACA
CCAAATACATATCAATATGTACATTCGAGAAAGAAGCGATCAAAGAAGCGTCTTCGGGCGAGTAGGAGAA
TGCGGAGGAGAAGGAGAACGAGCTGATCTAGTATCTCTCCACAATCCAATGCCAACTGACCAACTGGCCA
TATTCGGAGCAATTTGAAGCCAATTTCCATCGCCTGGCGATCGCTCCATTCTTGGCTATATGTTTTTCAC
CGTTCCCGGGGCCATTTTCAAAGACTCGTCGGTAAGATAAGATTGTGTCACTCGCTGTCTCTCTTCATTT
GTCGAAGAATGCTGAGGAATTTCGCGATGACGTCGGCGAGTATTTTGAAGAATGAGAATAATTTGTATTT
ATACGAAAATCAGTTAGTGGAATTTTCTACAAAAACATGTTATCTATAGATAATTTTGTTGCAAAATATG
TTGACTATGACAAAGATTGTATGTATATACCTTTAATGTATTCTCATTTTCTTATGTATTTATAATGGCA
ATGATGATACTGATGATATTTTAAGATGATGCCAGACCACAGGCTGATTTCTGCGTCTTTTGCCGAACGC
AGTGCATGTGCGGTTGTTGTTTTTTGGAATAGTTTCAATTTTCGGACTGTCCGCTTTGATTTCAGTTTCT
TGGCTTATTCAAAAAGCAAAGTAAAGCCAAAAAAGCGAGATGGCAATACCAAATGCGGCAAAACGGTAGT
GGAAGGAAAGGGGTGCGGGGCAGCGGAAGGAAGGGTGGGGCGGGGCGTGGCGGGGTCTGTGGCTGGGCGC
GACGTCACCGACGTTGGAGCCACTCCTTTGACCATGTGTGCGTGTGTGTATTATTCGTGTCTCGCCACTC
GCCGGTTGTTTTTTTCTTTTTATCTCGCTCTCTCTAGCGCCATCTCGTACGCATGCTCAACGCACCGCAT
GTTGCCGTGTCCTTTATGCGTCATTTTGGCTCGAAATAGGCAATTATTTAAACAAAGATTAGTCAACGAA
AACGCTAAAATAAATAAGTCTACAATATGGTTACTTATTGCCATGTGTGTGCAGCCAACGATAGCAACAA
AAGCAACAACACAGTGGCTTTCCCTCTTTCACTTTTTGTTTGCAAGCGCGTGCGAGCAAGACGGCACGAC
CGGCAAACGCAATTACGCTGACAAAGAGCAGACGAAGTTTTGGCCGAAAAACATCAAGGCGCCTGATACG
AATGCATTTGCAATAACAATTGCGATATTTAATATTGTTTATGAAGCTGTTTGACTTCAAAACACACAAA
AAAAAAAATAAAACAAATTATTTGAAAGAGAATTAGGAATCGGACAGCTTATCGTTACGGGCTAACAGCA
CACCGAGACGAAATAGCTTACCTGACGTCACAGCCTCTGGAAGAACTGCCGCCAAGCAGAGAGAGAGAGA
AAAAGAGGGAGAGCAGCTTAGACCGCATGTGCTTGTGTGTGAGGCGTCTCTCTCTTCGTCTCCTGTTTGC
GCAAACGCATAGACTGCACTGAGAAAATCGATTACCTATTTTTTATGAATGAATATTTGCACTATTACTA
TTCAAAACTATTAAGATAGCAATCACATTCAATAGCCAAATACTATACCACCTGAGCGATGCAACGAAAT
GATCAATTTGAGCAAAAATGCTGCATATTTAGGACGGCATCATTATAGAAATGCTTCTTGCTGTGTACTT
TTCTCTCGTCTGGCAGCTGTTTCGCCGTTATTGTTAAAACCGGCTTAAGTTAGGTGTGTTTTCTACGACT
AGTGATGCCCCTACTAGAAGATGTGTGTTGCACAAATGTCCCTGAATAACCAATTTGAAGTGCAGATAGC
AGTAAACGTAAGCTAATATGAATATTATTTAACTGTAATGTTTTAATATCGCTGGACATTACTAATAAAC
CCACTATAAACACATGTACATATGTATGTTTTGGCATACAATGAGTAGTTGGGGAAAAAATGTGTAAAAG
CACCGTGACCATCACAGCATAAAGATAACCAGCTGAAGTATCGAATATGAGTAACCCCCAAATTGAATCA
CATGCCGCAACTGATAGGACCCATGGAAGTACACTCTTCATGGCGATATACAAGACACACACAAGCACGA
ACACCCAGTTGCGGAGGAAATTCTCCGTAAATGAAAACCCAATCGGCGAACAATTCATACCCATATATGG
TAAAAGTTTTGAACGCGACTTGAGAGCGGAGAGCATTGCGGCTGATAAGGTTTTAGCGCTAAGCGGGCTT
TATAAAACGGGCTGCGGGACCAGTTTTCATATCACTACCGTTTGAGTTCTTGTGCTGTGTGGATACTCCT
CCCGACACAAAGCCGCTCCATCAGCCAGCAGTCGTCTAATCCAGAGACCCCGGATCGGGGTACCCAACAT
GGACGCACAAACACGACGACGTGAGCGTCGCGCTGAGAAACAAGCTCAATGGAAAGCTGCAAACGGTGGA
TCTCCTCCAAGCTTGATGGCTTACCCATACGATGTTCCAGATTACGCTATGCGTGAAGCCCTTTTTTCCC
AAGATGGCTGGGGCTGTCAGCATGTTAACCAGGATACTAATTGGGAAGTTCCCAGTTCGCCAGAACCAGC
CAATAAGGATGCACCCGGTCCACCAATGTGGAAGCCAAGCATTAACAATGGTACTGATCTTTGGGAGTCC
AATTTGAGAAACGGAGGTCAGCCGGCCGCACAGCAAGTTCCAAAGCCGTCGTGGGGTCATACACCATCCT
CTAACTTAGGTGGAACATGGGGTGAGGACGACGATGGCGCCGATAGTAGTAGTGTGTGGACTGGAGGAGC
TGTTAGCAACGCGGGATCCGGAGCTGCAGTGGGAGTAAACCAAGCCGGAGTTAATGTCGGTCCAGGCGGT
GTTGTTTCGTCTGGCGGACCTCAGTGGGGACAAGGTGTCGTTGGCGTCGGACTTGGATCAACTGGAGGTA
ACGGGTCAAGCAATATAACTGGATCGTCTGGAGTCGCAACAGGTAGTAGCGGAAACTCCAGCAACGCTGG
TAACGGTTGGGGAGACCCTCGTGAAATACGCCCTTTGGGAGTTGGTGGCTCCATGGATATTCGAAATGTT
GAACATCGCGGCGGTAACGGTTCTGGAGCAACTTCGAGCGATCCACGAGACATTCGCATGATCGATCCGC
GTGACCCTATTCGAGGAGATCCCCGTGGAATATCTGGTCGTCTTAATGGGACCTCTGAAATGTGGGGTCA
TCATCCACAAATGTCCCATAACCAGTTGCAAGGTATCAACAAAATGGTTGGTCAAAGTGTAGCAACTGCC
AGCACCAGTGTCGGAACATCTGGCTCGGGCATCGGTCCTGGAGGTCCCGGTCCTAGTACAGTATCAGGCA
ATATCCCAACACAGTGGGGGCCTGCTCAACCGGTAAGCGTTGGTGTAAGTGGTCCCAAAGACATGTCAAA
ACAGATAAGTGGATGGGAGGAACCATCACCACCGCCTCAGCGTCGCAGTATTCCTAACTACGATGATGGT
ACATCGTTGTGGGGTCAGCAAACTCGTGTTCCCGCTGCAAGCGGTCACTGGAAAGACATGACTGATTCGA
TAGGTCGTAGTAGTCATCTCATGCGTGGCCAAAGCCAAACGGGAGGTATAGGAATAGCCGGCGTTGGAAA
TAGCAATGTTCCAGTGGGAGCCAATCCAAGTAATCCTATAAGCAGTGTAGTTGGACCTCAAGCCCGGATT
CCATCTGTGGGCGGCGTACAACACAAACCAGACGGCGGCGCTATGTGGGTGCATTCCGGCAATGTAGGTG
GCAGAAATAATGTTGCTGCTGTTACTACTTGGGGAGATGACACTCATAGCGTTAATGTCGGCGCTCCCAG
CAGTGGCAGTGTATCCAGCAACAATTGGGTTGATGACAAGTCCAACTCAACCTTGGCACAAAACTCTTGG
AGCGACCCGGCCCCTGTTGGAGTTAGTTGGGGCAATAAGCAAAGCAAACCGCCAAGCAATAGTGCTTCAT
CAGGTTGGAGCACTGCTGCGGGCGTGGTGGATGGGGTTGATCTAGGATCTGAGTGGAACACGCACGGGGG
GATTATTGGAAAATCTCAGCAACAACAAAAACTAGCGGGACTTAACGTGGGAATGGTGAACGTAATTAAC
GCGGAGATCATTAAGCAAAGCAAGCAATACAGGATCCTTGTCGAGAACGGCTTTAAAAAGGAAGATGTAG
AGCGGGCATTAGTGATTGCTAATATGAACATCGAAGAGGCAGCCGATATGCTCCGTGCCAACTCATCCCT
ATCAATGGATGGTTGGCGTCGACATGATGAGTCCCTTGGATCTTATGCCGACCACAATAGTTCAACAAGC
AGCGGTGGATTTGCTGGTCGTTACCCGGTCAACAGTGGACAACCTTCAATGTCCTTTCCTCATAATAACC
TTATGAATAACATGGGAGGTACCGCTGTTACTGGAGGTAACAACAATACAAACATGACAGCTTTACAGGT
GCAAAAGTATTTAAATCAAGGGCAACATGGTGTCGCTGTTGGACCGCAAGCCGTTGGTAATTCTTCAGCA
GTATCTGTCGGATTTGGTCAGAACACGTCTAACGCAGCAGTGGCAGGAGCAGCCTCTGTAAATATAGCAG
CAAATACAAACAACCAACCGTCTGGTCAGCAAATTCGCATGCTAGGCCAGCAAATTCAGTTGGCCATTCA
TAGTGGTTTCATATCTAGTCAGATATTGACTCAACCGCTAACTCAAACAACCCTTAACCTTTTAAACCAA
CTTCTTAGCAATATTAAGCATCTCCAGGCTGCGCAGCAATCCCTTACCCGCGGGGGAAATGTCAATCCAA
TGGCAGTGAATGTGGCTATATCTAAATACAAGCAGCAAATCCAGAATTTACAGAACCAGATAAATGCACA
ACAGGCTGTGTATGTAAAACAGCAAAATATGCAACCAACTTCACAACAACAACAGCCCCAACAACAGCAA
CTTCCTTCTGTTCATCTAAGTAACTCAGGCAACGACTATTTAAGAGGTCACGATGCAATAAATAATTTGC
AAAGCAACTTTTCTGAGCTCAATATTAATAAGCCAAGTGGATATCAAGGAGCGTCCAATCAACAATCCCG
ATTAAATCAGTGGAAGCTTCCAGTATTAGATAAGGAGATCAACTCTGACAGTACGGAATTTTCTCGTGCC
CCAGGTGCAACGAAACAAAATTTGACGGCCAACACAAGCAACATAAACTCTTTGGGTCTTCAAAACGATA
GTACATGGTCAACTGGACGCAGTATTGGTGACGGTTGGCCTGATCCCTCATCTGATAACGAGAATAAAGA
CTGGTCTGTTGCTCAGCCAACTTCAGCAGCAACTGCTTACACTGATCTGGTCCAAGAGTTTGAGCCAGGC
AAGCCATGGAAGGGTTCACAGATCAAAAGCATAGAAGATGATCCCAGCATTACACCAGGAAGCGTTGCTA
GATCTCCATTGTCTATTAATTCGACGCCAAAAGATGCTGACATATTTGCCAATACCGGTAAAAATTCACC
GACTGATTTACCGCCACTAAGTTTATCGTCGTCTACATGGAGTTTTAATCCAAACCAAAATTATCCGAGT
CACAGTTGGTCTGACAATAGTCAACAATGTACCGCCACTTCGGAGCTTTGGACAAGCCCGCTAAATAAAT
CATCGTCTCGAGGTCCCCCGCCAGGATTGACTGCCAATTCAAATAAATCTGCAAATAGTAATGCGTCAAC
GCCAACAACTATTACCGGAGGTGCGAATGGATGGTTACAGCCTCGAAGTGGCGGTGTTCAAACCACAAAC
ACTAATTGGACAGGTGGTAACACCACTTGGGGCCCACAAACTCCTTCCTCTACAAGCTCTAGTGGAACTA
GTGGTGGCAACGTCGGAGGCGTCGGCACTTCAGCCAATAATGCAAACAGTGGTTCTGCAGCTTGTCTGTC
CGGAAACAATAGCGGCAACGGAAACGGCAGCGCGAGCGGCGCCGGCAGCGGCAACAATGGCAACAGTAGC
TGCAACAACAGTGCCGCCGGGGGGGGCAGCAGCAGCAACAACACGATTACCACTGTAGCAAATTCGAATC
TTGTTGGTTCTAGTGGCTCTGTCTCAAATTCCTCTGGCGTTACTGCTAACTCTAGTACTGTTTCTGTAGT
TAGTTGTACAGCGAGTGGGAATTCCATAAATGGGGCAGGTACTGCAAACAGTTCTGGTTCAAAGAGTAGT
GCAAACAATTTAGCTAGCGGCCAGTCTAGCGCTTCTAACTTAACTAATAGCACCAATTCAACATGGCGAC
AAACTAGCCAAAACCAAGCTCTTCAAAGTCAAAGCAGGCCATCAGGCAGAGAAGCTGACTTTGATTATAT
ATCTCTCGTTTATTCCATTGTTGATGATTAAGCGGCCGCTCGAGTCTAGAGGGCCCGCGGTTCGAAGGTA
AGCCTATCCCTAACCCTCTCCTCGGTCTCGATTCTACGCGTACCGGTCATCATCACCATCACCATTGAGT
TTAAACCCGCTGATCAGCCTCGACTGTGCCTTCTAAGGCCTGAGCTCGCTGATCAGCCTCGATCGAGGAT
CCAGACATGATAAGATACATTGATGAGTTTGGACAAACCACAACTAGAATGCAGTGAAAAAAATGCTTTA
TTTGTGAAATTTGTGATGCTATTGCTTTATTTGTAACCATTATAAGCTGCAATAAACAAGTTAACAACAA
CAATTGCATTCATTTTATGTTTCAGGTTCAGGGGGAGGTGTGGGAGGTTTTTTAAAGCAAGTAAAACCTC
TACAAATGTGGTATGGCTGATTATGATCAGTCGACCGATGCCCTTGAGAGCCTTCAACCCAGTCAGCTCC
TTCCGGTGGGCGCGGGGCATGACTATCGTCGCCGCACTTATGACTGTCTTCTTTATCATGCAACTCGTAG
GACAGGTGCCGGCAGCGCTCTGGGTCATTTTCGGCGAGGACCGCTTTCGCTGGAGCGCGACGATGATCGG
CCTGTCGCTTGCGGTATTCGGAATCTTGCACGCCCTCGCTCAAGCCTTCGTCACTGGTCCCGCCACCAAA
CGTTTCGGCGAGAAGCAGGCCATTATCGCCGGCATGGCGGCCGACGCGCTGGGCTACGTCTTGCTGGCGT
TCGCGACGCGAGGCTGGATGGCCTTCCCCATTATGATTCTTCTCGCTTCCGGCGGCATCGGGATGCCCGC
GTTGCAGGCCATGCTGTCCAGGCAGGTAGATGACGACCATCAGGGACAGCTTCAAGGATCGCTCGCGGCT
CTTACCAGCCAGCAAAAGGCCAGGAACCGTAAAAAGGCCGCGTTGCTGGCGTTTTTCCATAGGCTCCGCC
CCCCTGACGAGCATCACAAAAATCGACGCTCAAGTCAGAGGTGGCGAAACCCGACAGGACTATAAAGATA
CCAGGCGTTTCCCCCTGGAAGCTCCCTCGTGCGCTCTCCTGTTCCGACCCTGCCGCTTACCGGATACCTG
TCCGCCTTTCTCCCTTCGGGAAGCGTGGCGCTTTCTCAATGCTCACGCTGTAGGTATCTCAGTTCGGTGT
AGGTCGTTCGCTCCAAGCTGGGCTGTGTGCACGAACCCCCCGTTCAGCCCGACCGCTGCGCCTTATCCGG
TAACTATCGTCTTGAGTCCAACCCGGTAAGACACGACTTATCGCCACTGGCAGCAGCCACTGGTAACAGG
ATTAGCAGAGCGAGGTATGTAGGCGGTGCTACAGAGTTCTTGAAGTGGTGGCCTAACTACGGCTACACTA
GAAGGACAGTATTTGGTATCTGCGCTCTGCTGAAGCCAGTTACCTTCGGAAAAAGAGTTGGTAGCTCTTG
ATCCGGCAAACAAACCACCGCTGGTAGCGGTGGTTTTTTTGTTTGCAAGCAGCAGATTACGCGCAGAAAA
AAAGGATCTCAAGAAGATCCTTTGATCTTTTCTACGGGGTCTGACGCTCAGTGGAACGAAAACTCACGTT
AAGGGATTTTGGTCATGAGATTATCAAAAAGGATCTTCACCTAGATCCTTTTAAATTAAAAATGAAGTTT
TAAATCAATCTAAAGTATATATGAGTAAACTTGGTCTGACAGTTACCAATGCTTAATCAGTGAGGCACCT
ATCTCAGCGATCTGTCTATTTCGTTCATCCATAGTTGCCTGACTCCCCGTCGTGTAGATAACTACGATAC
GGGAGGGCTTACCATCTGGCCCCAGTGCTGCAATGATACCGCGAGACCCACGCTCACCGGCTCCAGATTT
ATCAGCAATAAACCAGCCAGCCGGAAGGGCCGAGCGCAGAAGTGGTCCTGCAACTTTATCCGCCTCCATC
CAGTCTATTAATTGTTGCCGGGAAGCTAGAGTAAGTAGTTCGCCAGTTAATAGTTTGCGCAACGTTGTTG
CCATTGCTGCAGGCATCGTGGTGTCACGCTCGTCGTTTGGTATGGCTTCATTCAGCTCCGGTTCCCAACG
ATCAAGGCGAGTTACATGATCCCCCATGTTGTGCAAAAAAGCGGTTAGCTCCTTCGGTCCTCCGATCGTT
GTCAGAAGTAAGTTGGCCGCAGTGTTATCACTCATGGTTATGGCAGCACTGCATAATTCTCTTACTGTCA
TGCCATCCGTAAGATGCTTTTCTGTGACTGGTGAGTACTCAACCAAGTCATTCTGAGAATAGTGTATGCG
GCGACCGAGTTGCTCTTGCCCGGCGTCAACACGGGATAATACCGCGCCACATAGCAGAACTTTAAAAGTG
CTCATCATTGGAAAACGTTCTTCGGGGCGAAAACTCTCAAGGATCTTACCGCTGTTGAGATCCAGTTCGA
TGTAACCCACTCGTGCACCCAACTGATCTTCAGCATCTTTTACTTTCACCAGCGTTTCTGGGTGAGCAAA
AACAGGAAGGCAAAATGCCGCAAAAAAGGGAATAAGGGCGACACGGAAATGTTGAATACTCATACTCTTC
CTTTTTCAATATTATTGAAGCATTTATCAGGGTTATTGTCTCATGAGCGGATACATATTTGAATGTATTT
AGAAAAATAAACAAATAGGGGTTCCGCGCACATTTCCCCGAAAAGTGCCACCTGACGTCTAAGAAACCAT
TATTATCATGACATTAACCTATAAAAATAGGCGTATCACGAGGCCCTTTCGT
Features (pLannotate 1.2.2; 11 found; start..end, strand, type, name):
     56..2568    +  promoter       Ac5 promoter: Drosophila melanogaster actin 5C promoter
   2589..2654    +  CDS            N (fragment): REGN_LAMBD - Experimental evidence at protein level: Swiss-Prot protein existence level 1. Plays a role as a transcriptional antitermination factor that allows the virus to initiate its lytic phase. Activates expression of the delayed viral early genes by modifying host RNA polymerase (RNAP) into a form that is resistant to termination signals. This antitermination function requires the host NusA protein which serves to stabilize the interaction between antitermination protein N and host RNA polymerase. From Escherichia phage lambda (Bacteriophage lambda).
   2682..2708    +  CDS            3xHA (fragment): three tandem HA epitope tags
   2709..6608    +  CDS            gw (fragment): GAWKY_DROME - Also known as GW182 From Drosophila melanogaster (Fruit fly).
   6647..6688    +  CDS            V5 tag: epitope tag from simian virus 5
   6788..6922    -  polyA_signal   SV40 poly(A) signal: SV40 polyadenylation signal
   6945..7029    -  CDS            large T antigen (fragment): large T antigen from SV40 (simian virus 40)
   7030..7500    +  CDS            TcR (fragment): tetracycline efflux protein; tet; confers resistance to tetracycline
   7544..8132    -  rep_origin     ori: high-copy-number ColE1/pMB1/pBR322/pUC origin of replication
   8303..9163    -  CDS            AmpR: β-lactamase; bla; confers resistance to ampicillin, carbenicillin, and related antibiotics
   9164..9268    -  promoter       AmpR promoter: bla
