[The description below was written by a language model from this plasmid's Addgene catalogue record and pLannotate feature annotations shown in this document.]
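Description:
pAc5.1B-lambdaN-HA-DmGW182-delRBD_E is an insect-cell expression plasmid of about 9.4 kb. The catalogue lists the backbone as unknown, although the name and the annotated parts point to a pAc5.1B-type vector. It is propagated in E. coli through a ColE1/pUC-family origin and selected with ampicillin via the β-lactamase gene and its own promoter. The repository records it as low copy, even though the origin is annotated as a high-copy type. A partial tetracycline-resistance sequence and a short SV40 large T antigen fragment are also detected; these look like backbone remnants rather than functional elements.

Expression is driven by the Drosophila melanogaster actin 5C promoter, a strong constitutive promoter commonly used in fly cell lines, and an SV40 polyadenylation signal lies downstream of the coding region. The open reading frame begins with a short fragment of the bacteriophage lambda N protein. This is followed by an HA epitope (annotated as part of a 3xHA element, but only long enough for a single copy) and then a roughly 3.9 kb fragment of Drosophila gw, which encodes GW182. The "delRBD" designation indicates a deletion of the protein's RNA-binding (RRM) domain, consistent with the associated study of the RRM domain's contribution to miRNA-mediated silencing; the exact deletion boundaries are not stated. A vector-derived V5 tag is annotated after the insert, but the record does not say whether it is translated in frame.

The lambda N peptide binds boxB RNA hairpins, so fusions of this kind are typically used in tethering assays that recruit the protein directly to a boxB-bearing reporter mRNA. Here that would test the silencing activity of the GW182 mutant, with HA allowing detection of its expression.
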