Addgene plasmid #146229: pAc5.1B-lambdaN-HA-DmGW182-delRBD_E
Purpose: Insect Expression of DmGW182-delRBD
Depositing lab: Elisa Izaurralde. Depositing organization: Max Planck Institute for Developmental Biology. Publication: The RRM domain in GW182 proteins contributes to miRNA-mediated gene silencing. Eulalio A, Tritschler F, Buttner R, Weichenrieder O, Izaurralde E, Truffault V. Nucleic Acids Res. 2009 May;37(9):2974-83. doi: 10.1093/nar/gkp173. Epub 2009 Mar 18. PubMed 19295135.
Backbone
  Vector backbone: Unknown
  Vector type: Insect Expression
Growth in bacteria
  Bacterial resistance: Ampicillin, 100 μg/mL
  Growth temperature: 37°C
  Growth strain: DH5alpha
  Copy number: Low Copy
Gene/Insert
  Gene/Insert name: DmGW182-delRBD
  Species: D. melanogaster (fly)
  Entrez Gene: gw (a.k.a. Dmel_CG31992, CG11484, CG31992, CG9905, Dmel\CG31992, GQ182, GW, GW182, Gw, Gw182, anon-EST:Posey205, dGW182, gw182)
  Cloning method: Unknown
Terms and licenses: Academic/Nonprofit Terms; Industry Terms: Not Available to Industry
Depositor comments: Plasmids from this collection were made available to the research community and donated after the lab closed. Please note that the sequence provided by the depositing laboratory may be theoretical/predicted or based on Sanger sequencing results. There may be discrepancies between sequencing results obtained by Addgene and the depositor sequence. If an Addgene verified sequence is not available, please contact before placing your order to request that our lab fully sequence the plasmid.
How to cite: pAc5.1B-lambdaN-HA-DmGW182-delRBD_E was a gift from Elisa Izaurralde (Addgene plasmid # 146229 ; http://n2t.net/addgene:146229 ; RRID:Addgene_146229)
